>Addgene plasmid #111667 | MAC_C_HSP7C | addgene full sequence | sequence record 222493 | Addgene NGS Result
GCAAAATTTAAGCTACAACAAGGCAAGGCTTGACCGACAATTGCATGAAGAATCTGCTTAGGGTTAGGCG
TTTTGCGCTGCTTCGCGATGTACGGGCCAGATATACGCGTTGACATTGATTATTGACTAGTTATTAATAG
TAATCAATTACGGGGTCATTAGTTCATAGCCCATATATGGAGTTCCGCGTTACATAACTTACGGTAAATG
GCCCGCCTGGCTGACCGCCCAACGACCCCCGCCCATTGACGTCAATAATGACGTATGTTCCCATAGTAAC
GCCAATAGGGACTTTCCATTGACGTCAATGGGTGGAGTATTTACGGTAAACTGCCCACTTGGCAGTACAT
CAAGTGTATCATATGCCAAGTACGCCCCCTATTGACGTCAATGACGGTAAATGGCCCGCCTGGCATTATG
CCCAGTACATGACCTTATGGGACTTTCCTACTTGGCAGTACATCTACGTATTAGTCATCGCTATTACCAT
GGTGATGCGGTTTTGGCAGTACATCAATGGGCGTGGATAGCGGTTTGACTCACGGGGATTTCCAAGTCTC
CACCCCATTGACGTCAATGGGAGTTTGTTTTGGCACCAAAATCAACGGGACTTTCCAAAATGTCGTAACA
ACTCCGCCCCATTGACGCAAATGGGCGGTAGGCGTGTACGGTGGGAGGTCTATATAAGCAGAGCTCTCCC
TATCAGTGATAGAGATCTCCCTATCAGTGATAGAGATCGTCGACGAGCTCGTTTAGTGAACCGTCAGATC
GCCTGGAGACGCCATCCACGCTGTTTTGACCTCCATAGAAGACACCGGGACCGATCCAGCCTCCGGACTC
TAGCGTTTAAACTTAAGCTTGGTACCGAGCTCGGATCCACTAGTCCAGTGTGGTGGAATTCTGCAGATAT
CAACAAGTTTGTACAAAAAAGTTGGCATGTCCAAGGGACCTGCAGTTGGTATTGATCTTGGCACCACCTA
CTCTTGTGTGGGTGTTTTCCAGCACGGAAAAGTCGAGATAATTGCCAATGATCAGGGAAACCGAACCACT
CCAAGCTATGTCGCCTTTACGGACACTGAACGGTTGATCGGTGATGCCGCAAAGAATCAAGTTGCAATGA
ACCCCACCAACACAGTTTTTGATGCCAAACGTCTGATTGGACGCAGATTTGATGATGCTGTTGTCCAGTC
TGATATGAAACATTGGCCCTTTATGGTGGTGAATGATGCTGGCAGGCCCAAGGTCCAAGTAGAATACAAG
GGAGAGACCAAAAGCTTCTATCCAGAGGAGGTGTCTTCTATGGTTCTGACAAAGATGAAGGAAATTGCAG
AAGCCTACCTTGGGAAGACTGTTACCAATGCTGTGGTCACAGTGCCAGCTTACTTTAATGACTCTCAGCG
TCAGGCTACCAAAGATGCTGGAACTATTGCTGGTCTCAATGTACTTAGAATTATTAATGAGCCAACTGCT
GCTGCTATTGCTTACGGCTTAGACAAAAAGGTTGGAGCAGAAAGAAACGTGCTCATCTTTGACCTGGGAG
GTGGCACTTTTGATGTGTCAATCCTCACTATTGAGGATGGAATCTTTGAGGTCAAGTCTACAGCTGGAGA
CACCCACTTGGGTGGAGAAGATTTTGACAACCGAATGGTCAACCATTTTATTGCTGAGTTTAAGCGCAAG
CATAAGAAGGACATCAGTGAGAACAAGAGAGCTGTAAGACGCCTCCGTACTGCTTGTGAACGTGCTAAGC
GTACCCTCTCTTCCAGCACCCAGGCCAGTATTGAGATCGATTCTCTCTATGAAGGAATCGACTTCTATAC
CTCCATTACCCGTGCCCGATTTGAAGAACTGAATGCTGACCTGTTCCGTGGCACCCTGGACCCAGTAGAG
AAAGCCCTTCGAGATGCCAAACTAGACAAGTCACAGATTCATGATATTGTCCTGGTTGGTGGTTCTACTC
GTATCCCCAAGATTCAGAAGCTTCTCCAAGACTTCTTCAATGGAAAAGAACTGAATAAGAGCATCAACCC
TGATGAAGCTGTTGCTTATGGTGCAGCTGTCCAGGCAGCCATCTTGTCTGGAGACAAGTCTGAGAATGTT
CAAGATTTGCTGCTCTTGGATGTCACTCCTCTTTCCCTTGGTATTGAAACTGCTGGTGGAGTCATGACTG
TCCTCATCAAGCGTAATACCACCATTCCTACCAAGCAGACACAGACCTTCACTACCTATTCTGACAACCA
GCCTGGTGTGCTTATTCAGGTTTATGAAGGCGAGCGTGCCATGACAAAGGATAACAACCTGCTTGGCAAG
TTTGAACTCACAGGCATACCTCCTGCACCCCGAGGTGTTCCTCAGATTGAAGTCACTTTTGACATTGATG
CCAATGGTATACTCAATGTCTCTGCTGTGGACAAGAGTACGGGAAAAGAGAACAAGATTACTATCACTAA
TGACAAGGGCCGTTTGAGCAAGGAAGACATTGAACGTATGGTCCAGGAAGCTGAGAAGTACAAAGCTGAA
GATGAGAAGCAGAGGGACAAGGTGTCATCCAAGAATTCACTTGAGTCCTATGCCTTCAACATGAAAGCAA
CTGTTGAAGATGAGAAACTTCAAGGCAAGATTAACGATGAGGACAAACAGAAGATTCTGGACAAGTGTAA
TGAAATTATCAACTGGCTTGATAAGAATCAGACTGCCGAGAAGGAAGAATTTGAACATCAACAGAAAGAG
CTGGAGAAAGTTTGCAACCCCATCATCACCAAGCTGTACCAGAGTGCAGGAGGCATGCCAGGAGGAATGC
CTGGGGGATTTCCTGGTGGTGGAGCTCCTCCCTCTGGTGGTGCTTCCTCAGGGCCCACCATTGAAGAGGT
TGATTACCCAACTTTCTTGTACAAAGTGGTTGATATCAAGGCCGCCGACATCACCAGCCTGTACAAGAAA
GTGGGGTGGAGCCATCCCCAGTTCGAGAAGGGCGGAGGATCTGGCGGCGGAAGCGGCGGAGGAAGCTGGT
CCCACCCTCAGTTTGAGAAAGGCACCGAGCTGGGCAGCACCATGGCCAGCTACCCCTACGACGTGCCCGA
CTACGCCAAGGACAACACCGTGCCCCTGAAGCTGATCGCCCTGCTGGCCAACGGCGAGTTCCACTCTGGC
GAGCAGCTGGGCGAGACACTGGGCATGAGCAGAGCCGCCATCAACAAGCACATCCAGACCCTGCGGGACT
GGGGCGTGGACGTGTTCACAGTGCCCGGCAAGGGCTACAGCCTGCCCGAGCCCATCCAGCTGCTGAACGC
CAAGCAGATCCTGGGCCAGCTGGATGGCGGATCTGTGGCCGTGCTGCCCGTGATCGACAGCACCAACCAG
TATCTGCTCGACCGGATCGGCGAGCTGAAGTCCGGCGACGCCTGTATCGCCGAGTACCAGCAGGCCGGCA
GAGGCGGCAGGGGCAGAAAGTGGTTCAGCCCCTTCGGCGCCAACCTGTACCTGAGCATGTTCTGGAGACT
GGAACAGGGCCCAGCCGCCGCTATTGGCCTGAGCCTGGTCATCGGCATCGTGATGGCCGAGGTGCTGCGG
AAGCTGGGCGCCGACAAAGTGCGCGTGAAGTGGCCCAACGACCTGTATCTGCAGGACCGGAAGCTGGCCG
GCATCCTGGTGGAACTGACCGGCAAAACAGGCGACGCCGCCCAGATCGTGATCGGCGCTGGCATCAACAT
GGCCATGCGGCGGGTGGAAGAGAGCGTGGTCAACCAGGGCTGGATCACCCTGCAGGAAGCCGGCATCAAC
CTGGACCGGAACACCCTGGCCGCCATGCTGATCAGAGAGCTGAGAGCCGCCCTGGAACTGTTCGAGCAGG
AAGGCCTGGCCCCCTACCTGAGCAGATGGGAGAAGCTGGACAACTTCATCAACCGGCCCGTGAAACTGAT
CATCGGCGACAAAGAGATCTTCGGCATCAGCCGGGGCATCGACAAGCAGGGGGCCCTGCTCCTGGAACAG
GACGGCATCATCAAGCCCTGGATGGGCGGCGAGATCAGCCTGCGGAGCGCCGAGAAGTGATGACTCGAGT
CTAGAGGGCCCGTTTAAACCCGCTGATCAGCCTCGACTGTGCCTTCTAGTTGCCAGCCATCTGTTGTTTG
CCCCTCCCCCGTGCCTTCCTTGACCCTGGAAGGTGCCACTCCCACTGTCCTTTCCTAATAAAATGAGGAA
ATTGCATCGCATTGTCTGAGTAGGTGTCATTCTATTCTGGGGGGTGGGGTGGGGCAGGACAGCAAGGGGG
AGGATTGGGAAGACAATAGCAGGCATGCTGGGGATGCGGTGGGCTCTATGGCTTCTGAGGCGGAAAGAAC
CAGCTGGGGCTCTAGGGGGTATCCCC
[124 nt withheld, positions 4367-4490]
C
[91 nt withheld, positions 4492-4582]
AGGGTGATGGTTCACGTACCTAGAAGTTCCTATTCCGAAGTTCCTATTCTCTAGAAAGTATAGGAACTTC
CTTGGCCAAAAAGCCTGAACTCACCGCGACGTCTGTCGAGAAGTTTCTGATCGAAAAGTTCGACAGCGTC
TCCGACCTGATGCAGCTCTCGGAGGGCGAAGAATCTCGTGCTTTCAGCTTCGATGTAGGAGGGCGTGGAT
ATGTCCTGCGGGTAAATAGCTGCGCCGATGGTTTCTACAAAGATCGTTATGTTTATCGGCACTTTGCATC
GGCCGCGCTCCCGATTCCGGAAGTGCTTGACATTGGGGAATTCAGCGAGAGCCTGACCTATTGCATCTCC
CGCCGTGCACAGGGTGTCACGTTGCAAGACCTGCCTGAAACCGAACTGCCCGCTGTTCTGCAGCCGGTCG
CGGAGGCCATGGATGCGATCGCTGCGGCCGATCTTAGCCAGACGAGCGGGTTCGGCCCATTCGGACCGCA
AGGAATCGGTCAATACACTACATGGCGTGATTTCATATGCGCGATTGCTGATCCCCATGTGTATCACTGG
CAAACTGTGATGGACGACACCGTCAGTGCGTCCGTCGCGCAGGCTCTCGATGAGCTGATGCTTTGGGCCG
AGGACTGCCCCGAAGTCCGGCACCTCGTGCACGCGGATTTCGGCTCCAACAATGTCCTGACGGACAATGG
CCGCATAACAGCGGTCATTGACTGGAGCGAGGCGATGTTCGGGGATTCCCAATACGAGGTCGCCAACATC
TTCTTCTGGAGGCCGTGGTTGGCTTGTATGGAGCAGCAGACGCGCTACTTCGAGCGGAGGCATCCGGAGC
TTGCAGGATCGCCGCGGCTCCGGGCGTATATGCTCCGCATTGGTCTTGACCAACTCTATCAGAGCTTGGT
TGACGGCAATTTCGATGATGCAGCTTGGGCGCAGGGTCGATGCGACGCAATCGTCCGATCCGGAGCCGGG
ACTGTCGGGCGTACACAAATCGCCCGCAGAAGCGCGGCCGTCTGGACCGATGGCTGTGTAGAAGTACTCG
CCGATAGTGGAAACCGACGCCCCAGCACTCGTCCGAGGGCAAAGGAATAGCACGTACTACGAGATTTCGA
TTCCACCGCCGCCTTCTATGAAAGGTTGGGCTTCGGAATCGTTTTCCGGGACGCCGGCTGGATGATCCTC
CAGCGCGGGGATCTCATGCTGGAGTTCTTCGCCCACCCCAACTTGTTTATTGCAGCTTATAATGGTTACA
AATAAAGCAATAGCATCACAAATTTCACAAATAAAGCATTTTTTTCACTGCATTCTAGTTGTGGTTTGTC
CAAACTCATCAATGTATCTTATCATGTCTGTATACCGTCGACCTCTAGCTAGAGCTTGGCGTAATCATGG
TCATAGCTGTTTCCTGTGTGAAATTGTTATCCGCTCACAATTCCACACAACATACGAGCCGGAAGCATAA
AGTGTAAAGCCTGGGGTGCCTAATGAGTGAGCTAACTCACATTAATTGCGTTGCGCTCACTGCCCGCTTT
CCAGTCGGGAAACCTGTCGTGCCAGCTGCATTAATGAATCGGCCAACGCGCGGGGAGAGGCGGTTTGCGT
ATTGGGCGCTCTTCCGCTTCCTCGCTCACTGACTCGCTGCGCTCGGTCGTTCGGCTGCGGCGAGCGGTAT
CAGCTCACTCAAAGGCGGTAATACGGTTATCCACAGAATCAGGGGATAACGCAGGAAAGAACATGTGAGC
AAAAGGCCAGCAAAAGGCCAGGAACCGTAAAAAGGCCGCGTTGCTGGCGTTTTTCCATAGGCTCCGCCCC
CCTGACGAGCATCACAAAAATCGACGCTCAAGTCAGAGGTGGCGAAACCCGACAGGACTATAAAGATACC
AGGCGTTTCCCCCTGGAAGCTCCCTCGTGCGCTCTCCTGTTCCGACCCTGCCGCTTACCGGATACCTGTC
CGCCTTTCTCCCTTCGGGAAGCGTGGCGCTTTCTCATAGCTCACGCTGTAGGTATCTCAGTTCGGTGTAG
GTCGTTCGCTCCAAGCTGGGCTGTGTGCACGAACCCCCCGTTCAGCCCGACCGCTGCGCCTTATCCGGTA
ACTATCGTCTTGAGTCCAACCCGGTAAGACACGACTTATCGCCACTGGCAGCAGCCACTGGTAACAGGAT
TAGCAGAGCGAGGTATGTAGGCGGTGCTACAGAGTTCTTGAAGTGGTGGCCTAACTACGGCTACACTAGA
AGAACAGTATTTGGTATCTGCGCTCTGCTGAAGCCAGTTACCTTCGGAAAAAGAGTTGGTAGCTCTTGAT
CCGGCAAACAAACCACCGCTGGTAGCGGTGGTTTTTTTGTTTGCAAGCAGCAGATTACGCGCAGAAAAAA
AGGATCTCAAGAAGATCCTTTGATCTTTTCTACGGGGTCTGACGCTCAGTGGAACGAAAACTCACGTTAA
GGGATTTTGGTCATGAGATTATCAAAAAGGATCTTCACCTAGATCCTTTTAAATTAAAAATGAAGTTTTA
AATCAATCTAAAGTATATATGAGTAAACTTGGTCTGACAGTTACCAATGCTTAATCAGTGAGGCACCTAT
CTCAGCGATCTGTCTATTTCGTTCATCCATAGTTGCCTGACTCCCCGTCGTGTAGATAACTACGATACGG
GAGGGCTTACCATCTGGCCCCAGTGCTGCAATGATACCGCGAGACCCACGCTCACCGGCTCCAGATTTAT
CAGCAATAAACCAGCCAGCCGGAAGGGCCGAGCGCAGAAGTGGTCCTGCAACTTTATCCGCCTCCATCCA
GTCTATTAATTGTTGCCGGGAAGCTAGAGTAAGTAGTTCGCCAGTTAATAGTTTGCGCAACGTTGTTGCC
ATTGCTACAGGCATCGTGGTGTCACGCTCGTCGTTTGGTATGGCTTCATTCAGCTCCGGTTCCCAACGAT
CAAGGCGAGTTACATGATCCCCCATGTTGTGCAAAAAAGCGGTTAGCTCCTTCGGTCCTCCGATCGTTGT
CAGAAGTAAGTTGGCCGCAGTGTTATCACTCATGGTTATGGCAGCACTGCATAATTCTCTTACTGTCATG
CCATCCGTAAGATGCTTTTCTGTGACTGGTGAGTACTCAACCAAGTCATTCTGAGAATAGTGTATGCGGC
GACCGAGTTGCTCTTGCCCGGCGTCAATACGGGATAATACCGCGCCACATAGCAGAACTTTAAAAGTGCT
CATCATTGGAAAACGTTCTTCGGGGCGAAAACTCTCAAGGATCTTACCGCTGTTGAGATCCAGTTCGATG
TAACCCACTCGTGCACCCAACTGATCTTCAGCATCTTTTACTTTCACCAGCGTTTCTGGGTGAGCAAAAA
CAGGAAGGCAAAATGCCGCAAAAAAGGGAATAAGGGCGACACGGAAATGTTGAATACTCATACTCTTCCT
TTTTCAATATTATTGAAGCATTTATCAGGGTTATTGTCTCATGAGCGGATACATATTTGAATGTATTTAG
AAAAATAAACAAATAGGGGTTCCGCGCACATTTCCCCGAAAAGTGCCACCTGACGTCGACGGATCGGGAG
ATCTCCCGATCCCCTATGGTGCACTCTCAGTACAATCTGCTCTGATGCCGCATAGTTAAGCCAGTATCTG
CTCCCTGCTTGTGTGTTGGAGGTCGCTGAGTAGTGCGCGA
Features (pLannotate 1.2.2; 24 found; start..end, strand, type, name):
    112..491     +  enhancer       CMV enhancer: human cytomegalovirus immediate early enhancer
    492..695     +  promoter       CMV promoter: human cytomegalovirus (CMV) immediate early promoter
    697..716     +  promoter       PLtetO-1 promoter (fragment): modified phage lambda PL promoter with tet operator sites (Lutz and Bujard, 1997)
    718..737     +  promoter       PLtetO-1 promoter (fragment): modified phage lambda PL promoter with tet operator sites (Lutz and Bujard, 1997)
    745..778     +  promoter       TRE3GV promoter (fragment): 3rd-generation Tet-responsive promoter that can be activated by binding of Tet-On® 3G, optimized for retroviral and lentiviral vectors
    914..931     +  protein_bind   attB1 (fragment): mutant version of attB; core recombination site for the Gateway® BP reaction BP Clonase™
    937..2874    +  CDS            HSPA8: HSP7C_HUMAN - Also known as HSC70 From Homo sapiens (Human).
   2876..2900    -  protein_bind   attB2: mutant version of attB; recombination site for the Gateway® BP reaction BP Clonase™
   3088..4047    +  CDS            birA: BIRA_ECOLI - Also known as bioR, dhbB. Experimental evidence at protein level: Swiss-Prot protein existence level 1. Acts both as a biotin--[acetyl-CoA-carboxylase] ligase and a biotin-operon repressor. In the presence of ATP, BirA activates biotin to form the BirA-biotinyl-5'-adenylate (BirA-bio-5'-AMP or holoBirA) complex. HoloBirA can either transfer the biotinyl moiety to the biotin carboxyl carrier protein (BCCP) subunit of acetyl-CoA carboxylase, or bind to the biotin operator site and inhibit transcription of the operon. From Escherichia coli (strain K12).
   4097..4321    +  polyA_signal   bGH poly(A) signal: bovine growth hormone polyadenylation signal
   4325..4346    +  promoter       SV40 promoter (fragment): SV40 enhancer and early promoter
   4367..4600    +  rep_origin     f1 ori (fragment) (sequence partly withheld): f1 bacteriophage origin of replication; arrow indicates direction of (+) strand synthesis
   4605..4652    +  protein_bind   FRT: FLP-mediated recombination occurs in the 8-bp core sequence TCTAGAAA (Turan and Bode, 2011). FLP recombinase from the Saccharomyces cerevisiae 2μ plasmid
   4660..5682    +  CDS            HygR: aminoglycoside phosphotransferase from E. coli; aph(4)-Ia; confers resistance to hygromycin
   5692..5817    +  CDS            ble (fragment): BLE_KLEPN - Experimental evidence at protein level: Swiss-Prot protein existence level 1. Binding protein with a strong affinity to the bleomycin family of antibiotics. Binds to CL990; an antimitotic-antibiotic compound. From Klebsiella pneumoniae.
   5812..5933    +  polyA_signal   SV40 poly(A) signal: SV40 polyadenylation signal
   6006..6022    -  protein_bind   lac operator: The lac repressor binds to the lac operator to inhibit transcription in E. coli. This inhibition can be relieved by adding lactose or isopropyl-β-D-thiogalactopyranoside (IPTG). lac repressor encoded by lacI
   6030..6060    -  promoter       lac promoter: promoter for the E. coli lac operon
   6075..6096    -  protein_bind   CAP binding site: CAP binding activates transcription in the presence of cAMP. E. coli catabolite activator protein
   6109..6201    -  CDS            lacI (fragment): lac repressor; lacI; The lac repressor binds to the lac operator to inhibit transcription in E. coli. This inhibition can be relieved by adding lactose or isopropyl-β-D-thiogalactopyranoside (IPTG).
   6384..6972    -  rep_origin     ori: high-copy-number ColE1/pMB1/pBR322/pUC origin of replication
   7143..8003    -  CDS            AmpR: β-lactamase; bla; confers resistance to ampicillin, carbenicillin, and related antibiotics
   8004..8108    -  promoter       AmpR promoter: bla
   8167..8219    -  misc_feature   bom (fragment): basis of mobility region from pBR322
