[The description below was written by a language model from this plasmid's Addgene catalogue record and pLannotate feature annotations shown in this document.]
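Description:
MAC_C_HSP7C is a mammalian expression plasmid built on the MAC-tag-C Gateway destination backbone. It carries the human HSPA8 open reading frame (HSP7C, also known as HSC70), taken from an hORFeome clone collection. In E. coli it is maintained at high copy through a ColE1/pUC-type origin and selected with ampicillin via the β-lactamase gene. Fragments of an f1 origin, lac regulatory elements and a pBR322 bom region are backbone remnants.

Expression is driven by the CMV immediate-early enhancer and promoter. Short tet operator-like elements are annotated just downstream of the promoter, which suggests a tetracycline-regulatable CMV/TetO arrangement in cells that express the Tet repressor, although the record does not state this. The HSPA8 coding sequence sits between attB1 and attB2, the scars left by Gateway recombination. Downstream of attB2 lies an E. coli birA-derived biotin ligase coding sequence and then a bGH polyadenylation signal, which is consistent with a C-terminal fusion of the tag to the bait. The associated publication title describes the MAC-tag as compatible with both affinity purification mass spectrometry and BioID proximity labelling. The affinity epitope portion of the tag is not annotated separately in the feature table.

An FRT site lies directly upstream of a hygromycin resistance gene that has no annotated promoter of its own and ends in an SV40 poly(A) signal. This layout is typical of FLP-mediated integration into a genomic FRT landing pad, where correct insertion activates hygromycin resistance and yields isogenic stable lines. The construct is intended for MAC-tagged expression of HSPA8, in keeping with the publication's focus on mapping protein interactions and subcellular localization.
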