Addgene plasmid #111667: MAC_C_HSP7C
Purpose: MAC-tagged gene expression
Depositing lab: Markku Varjosalo. Publication: An AP-MS- and BioID-compatible MAC-tag enables comprehensive mapping of protein interactions and subcellular localizations. Liu X, Salokas K, Tamene F, Jiu Y, Weldatsadik RG, Ohman T, Varjosalo M. Nat Commun. 2018 Mar 22;9(1):1188. doi: 10.1038/s41467-018-03523-2. PubMed 29568061.
Backbone
  Vector backbone: MAC-tag-C
  Backbone manufacturer: Markku Varjosalo, Addgene plasmid #108077
  Vector type: Mammalian Expression
Growth in bacteria
  Bacterial resistance: Ampicillin, 100 μg/mL
  Growth temperature: 37°C
  Growth strain: DH5alpha
  Copy number: High Copy
Gene/Insert
  Gene/Insert name: HSP7C (alt name: HSPA8)
  Species: H. sapiens (human)
  Entrez Gene: HSPA8 (a.k.a. HEL-33, HEL-S-72p, HSC54, HSC70, HSC71, HSP71, HSP73, HSPA10, LAP-1, LAP1, NIP71)
  Cloning method: Gateway Cloning
Terms and licenses: Academic/Nonprofit Terms; Industry Terms: Not Available to Industry
Depositor comments: CCSB-DFCI hORFeome collection(11013_H03)
How to cite: MAC_C_HSP7C was a gift from Markku Varjosalo (Addgene plasmid # 111667 ; http://n2t.net/addgene:111667 ; RRID:Addgene_111667)
